Addgene plasmid #170444: pCDH-EF1a-hLMX1A-T2A-copGFP
Purpose: Lentiviral vector expressing human LMX1A (with silent mutation) with copGFP reporter gene, under control of EF1alpha promoter.
Depositing lab: Sang-Hun Lee. Depositing organization: Hanyang University. Publication: Neurodevelopmental defects and neurodegenerative phenotypes in human brain organoids carrying Parkinson's disease-linked DNAJC6 mutations. Wulansari N, Darsono WHW, Woo HJ, Chang MY, Kim J, Bae EJ, Sun W, Lee JH, Cho IJ, Shin H, Lee SJ, Lee SH. Sci Adv. 2021 Feb 17;7(8). pii: 7/8/eabb1540. doi: 10.1126/sciadv.abb1540. Print 2021 Feb. PubMed 33597231.
Backbone
  Vector backbone: pCDH-EF1a-T2A-copGFP
  Backbone manufacturer: System Biosciences
  Backbone size w/o insert (bp): 7424
  Total vector size (bp): 8570
  Vector type: Lentiviral
Growth in bacteria
  Bacterial resistance: Ampicillin, 100 μg/mL
  Growth temperature: 37°C
  Growth strain: NEB Stable
  Copy number: High Copy
Gene/Insert
  Gene/Insert name: human LMX1A (alt names: LIM Homeobox Transcription Factor 1 Alpha; LMX1.1)
  Insert size (bp): 1146
  GenBank ID: NM_177398.4
  Promoter: EF1a
  Cloning method: Restriction Enzyme; 5′ cloning site NheI (not destroyed); 3′ cloning site NotI (not destroyed)
  Sequencing primers: 5′ GGATCTCGACGGTATCGG
Terms and licenses: Academic/Nonprofit Terms; Industry Terms: Not Available to Industry
How to cite: pCDH-EF1a-hLMX1A-T2A-copGFP was a gift from Sang-Hun Lee (Addgene plasmid # 170444 ; http://n2t.net/addgene:170444 ; RRID:Addgene_170444)
