[The description below was written by a language model from this plasmid's Addgene catalogue record and pLannotate feature annotations shown in this document.]
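Description:
pCDH-EF1a-hLMX1A-T2A-copGFP is a third-generation-style HIV-1 lentiviral transfer vector built on the commercial pCDH-EF1a-T2A-copGFP backbone. It is propagated in E. coli as a high-copy plasmid through a ColE1/pUC-type origin and selected with ampicillin via the β-lactamase gene. The viral portion begins with an RSV promoter fused to a truncated HIV-1 5' LTR, which drives Tat-independent transcription of the genomic RNA in packaging cells. This is followed by the Ψ packaging signal with a partial gag region, the Rev response element for nuclear export of unspliced RNA, and the cPPT/CTS element that aids nuclear import of the reverse-transcribed genome. A truncated downstream LTR closes the provirus, and an SV40 polyadenylation signal sits beyond it.

The internal expression cassette uses the EF-1α core promoter joined to an HTLV-1 LTR segment, a composite arrangement for strong constitutive expression in mammalian cells. It drives the 1,146 bp coding sequence of human LMX1A, a LIM-homeobox transcription factor, cloned between NheI and NotI. The record says the insert carries a silent mutation but does not specify it. According to the name and backbone, LMX1A is linked by a T2A self-cleaving peptide to copGFP, so both proteins arise from one transcript and green fluorescence marks transduced cells. The T2A itself is not annotated in the feature table. A WPRE downstream enhances transcript stability and expression.

The construct serves for stable LMX1A overexpression. The associated publication concerns human brain organoids modelling Parkinson's disease-linked DNAJC6 mutations. The sequenced record (8,405 nt) is slightly shorter than the catalogued total size of 8,570 bp.
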