Features (pLannotate 1.2.2; 26 found; start..end, strand, type, name):
      6..232     +  promoter       RSV promoter: Rous sarcoma virus enhancer/promoter
    233..413     +  LTR            5' LTR (truncated): truncated 5' long terminal repeat (LTR) from HIV-1
    460..585     +  misc_feature   HIV-1 Ψ: packaging signal of human immunodeficiency virus type 1
    569..907     +  CDS            HIV-1 gag (fragment): gag protein from human immunodeficiency virus 1; gag
   1078..1311    +  misc_feature   RRE: The Rev response element (RRE) of HIV-1 allows for Rev-dependent mRNA export from the nucleus to the cytoplasm.
   1688..1788    +  CDS            Rev (fragment): human immunodeficiency virus 1 (HIV-1) Rev protein; rev; enhances nuclear export of unspliced and incompletely spliced viral mRNAs
   1807..1923    +  misc_feature   cPPT/CTS: central polypurine tract and central termination sequence of HIV-1
   1966..2177    +  promoter       EF-1α core promoter: core promoter for human elongation factor EF-1α
   2190..2458    +  LTR            5' LTR (truncated): truncated 5' long terminal repeat (LTR) from human T-cell leukemia virus (HTLV) type 1
   2492..3637    +  CDS            LMX1A: LMX1A_HUMAN - Experimental evidence at protein level: Swiss-Prot protein existence level 1. Acts as a transcriptional activator by binding to an A/T-rich sequence, the FLAT element, in the insulin gene promoter. Required for development of the roof plate and, in turn, for specification of dorsal cell fates in the CNS and developing vertebrae (By similarity). From Homo sapiens (Human).
   3729..4393    +  CDS            CopGFP (fragment): green fluorescent protein 2 from Pontellina plumata, also known as ppluGFP2 (Shagin et al., 2004)
   4484..5072    +  misc_feature   WPRE: woodchuck hepatitis virus posttranscriptional regulatory element
   5067..5174    +  CDS            nef (fragment): NEF_SIVS4 - Experimental evidence at protein level: Swiss-Prot protein existence level 1. Interferes with TCR signaling from the cell membrane. Interacts with CD247/TCRZ (TCR zeta chain) and exert potent down- regulation of cell surface TCR/CD3 complexes. From Simian immunodeficiency virus (isolate F236/smH4) (SIV-sm) (Simian immunodeficiency virus sooty mangabey monkey).
   5199..5379    +  LTR            5' LTR (truncated): truncated 5' long terminal repeat (LTR) from HIV-1
   5451..5572    +  polyA_signal   SV40 poly(A) signal: SV40 polyadenylation signal
   5592..5759    +  promoter       SV40 promoter (fragment): SV40 early promoter
   5804..5820    -  protein_bind   lac operator: The lac repressor binds to the lac operator to inhibit transcription in E. coli. This inhibition can be relieved by adding lactose or isopropyl-β-D-thiogalactopyranoside (IPTG). lac repressor encoded by lacI
   5828..5858    -  promoter       lac promoter: promoter for the E. coli lac operon
   5873..5894    -  protein_bind   CAP binding site: CAP binding activates transcription in the presence of cAMP. E. coli catabolite activator protein
   5907..5999    -  CDS            lacI (fragment): lac repressor; lacI; The lac repressor binds to the lac operator to inhibit transcription in E. coli. This inhibition can be relieved by adding lactose or isopropyl-β-D-thiogalactopyranoside (IPTG).
   6182..6770    -  rep_origin     ori: high-copy-number ColE1/pMB1/pBR322/pUC origin of replication
   6941..7801    -  CDS            AmpR: β-lactamase; bla; confers resistance to ampicillin, carbenicillin, and related antibiotics
   7802..7906    -  promoter       AmpR promoter: bla
   8001..8036    +  CDS            rop (fragment): Rop protein, which maintains plasmids at low copy number; rop
   8138..8237    +  misc_feature   bom (fragment): basis of mobility region from pBR322
   8243..8397    -  CDS            lacZα (fragment): LacZα fragment of β-galactosidase; lacZ fragment
>Addgene plasmid #170444 | pCDH-EF1a-hLMX1A-T2A-copGFP | addgene full sequence | sequence record 335020 | Addgene NGS Result
ACGCGTGTAGTCTTATGCAATACTCTTGTAGTCTTGCAACATGGTAACGATGAGTTAGCAACATGCCTTA
CAAGGAGAGAAAAAGCACCGTGCATGCCGATTGGTGGAAGTAAGGTGGTACGATCGTGCCTTATTAGGAA
GGCAACAGACGGGTCTGACATGGATTGGACGAACCACTGAATTGCCGCATTGCAGAGATATTGTATTTAA
GTGCCTAGCTCGATACATAAACGGGTCTCTCTGGTTAGACCAGATCTGAGCCTGGGAGCTCTCTGGCTAA
CTAGGGAACCCACTGCTTAAGCCTCAATAAAGCTTGCCTTGAGTGCTTCAAGTAGTGTGTGCCCGTCTGT
TGTGTGACTCTGGTAACTAGAGATCCCTCAGACCCTTTTAGTCAGTGTGGAAAATCTCTAGCAGTGGCGC
CCGAACAGGGACTTGAAAGCGAAAGGGAAACCAGAGGAGCTCTCTCGACGCAGGACTCGGCTTGCTGAAG
CGCGCACGGCAAGAGGCGAGGGGCGGCGACTGGTGAGTACGCCAAAAATTTTGACTAGCGGAGGCTAGAA
GGAGAGAGATGGGTGCGAGAGCGTCAGTATTAAGCGGGGGAGAATTAGATCGCGATGGGAAAAAATTCGG
TTAAGGCCAGGGGGAAAGAAAAAATATAAATTAAAACATATAGTATGGGCAAGCAGGGAGCTAGAACGAT
TCGCAGTTAATCCTGGCCTGTTAGAAACATCAGAAGGCTGTAGACAAATACTGGGACAGCTACAACCATC
CCTTCAGACAGGATCAGAAGAACTTAGATCATTATATAATACAGTAGCAACCCTCTATTGTGTGCATCAA
AGGATAGAGATAAAAGACACCAAGGAAGCTTTAGACAAGATAGAGGAAGAGCAAAACAAAAGTAAGACCA
CCGCACAGCAAGCGGCCACTGATCTTCAGACCTGGAGGAGGAGATATGAGGGACAATTGGAGAAGTGAAT
TATATAAATATAAAGTAGTAAAAATTGAACCATTAGGAGTAGCACCCACCAAGGCAAAGAGAAGAGTGGT
GCAGAGAGAAAAAAGAGCAGTGGGAATAGGAGCTTTGTTCCTTGGGTTCTTGGGAGCAGCAGGAAGCACT
ATGGGCGCAGCGTCAATGACGCTGACGGTACAGGCCAGACAATTATTGTCTGGTATAGTGCAGCAGCAGA
ACAATTTGCTGAGGGCTATTGAGGCGCAACAGCATCTGTTGCAACTCACAGTCTGGGGCATCAAGCAGCT
CCAGGCAAGAATCCTGGCTGTGGAAAGATACCTAAAGGATCAACAGCTCCTGGGGATTTGGGGTTGCTCT
GGAAAACTCATTTGCACCACTGCTGTGCCTTGGAATGCTAGTTGGAGTAATAAATCTCTGGAACAGATTT
GGAATCACACGACCTGGATGGAGTGGGACAGAGAAATTAACAATTACACAAGCTTAATACACTCCTTAAT
TGAAGAATCGCAAAACCAGCAAGAAAAGAATGAACAAGAATTATTGGAATTAGATAAATGGGCAAGTTTG
TGGAATTGGTTTAACATAACAAATTGGCTGTGGTATATAAAATTATTCATAATGATAGTAGGAGGCTTGG
TAGGTTTAAGAATAGTTTTTGCTGTACTTTCTATAGTGAATAGAGTTAGGCAGGGATATTCACCATTATC
GTTTCAGACCCACCTCCCAACCCCGAGGGGACCCGACAGGCCCGAAGGAATAGAAGAAGAAGGTGGAGAG
AGAGACAGAGACAGATCCATTCGATTAGTGAACGGATCTCGACGGTATCGGTTAACTTTTAAAAGAAAAG
GGGGGATTGGGGGGTACAGTGCAGGGGAAAGAATAGTAGACATAATAGCAACAGACATACAAACTAAAGA
ATTACAAAAACAAATTACAAAATTCAAAATTTTATCGATACTAGTGGATCTGCGATCGCTCCGGTGCCCG
TCAGTGGGCAGAGCGCACATCGCCCACAGTCCCCGAGAAGTTGGGGGGAGGGGTCGGCAATTGAACGGGT
GCCTAGAGAAGGTGGCGCGGGGTAAACTGGGAAAGTGATGTCGTGTACTGGCTCCGCCTTTTTCCCGAGG
GTGGGGGAGAACCGTATATAAGTGCAGTAGTCGCCGTGAACGTTCTTTTTCGCAACGGGTTTGCCGCCAG
AACACAGCTGAAGCTTCGAGGGGCTCGCATCTCTCCTTCACGCGCCCGCCGCCCTACCTGAGGCCGCCAT
CCACGCCGGTTGAGTCGCGTTCTGCCGCCTCCCGCCTGTGGTGCCTCCTGAACTGCGTCCGCCGTCTAGG
TAAGTTTAAAGCTCAGGTCGAGACCGGGCCTTTGTCCGGCGCTCCCTTGGAGCCTACCTAGACTCAGCCG
GCTCTCCACGCTTTGCCTGACCCTGCTTGCTCAACTCTACGTCTTTGTTTCGTTTTCTGTTCTGCGCCGT
TACAGATCCAAGCTGTGACCGGCGCCTACTCTAGAGCTAGCATGCTGGACGGCCTAAAGATGGAGGAGAA
CTTCCAAAGCGCGATCGACACCTCGGCCTCCTTCTCCTCGCTGCTGGGCAGAGCGGTGAGCCCCAAGTCT
GTCTGCGAGGGCTGTCAGCGGGTCATCTTGGACAGGTTTCTGCTGCGGCTCAACGACAGCTTCTGGCATG
AGCAGTGCGTGCAGTGCGCCTCCTGCAAAGAGCCCCTGGAGACCACCTGCTTCTACCGGGACAAGAAGCT
GTACTGCAAGTATGACTACGAGAAGCTGTTTGCTGTTAAATGTGGGGGCTGCTTCGAGGCCATCGCTCCC
AATGAGTTTGTTATGCGGGCCCAGAAGAGTGTATACCACCTGAGCTGCTTCTGTTGCTGTGTCTGCGAGC
GACAGCTTCAGAAGGGTGATGAGTTTGTCCTGAAGGAGGGGCAGCTGCTCTGCAAAGGGGACTATGAGAA
GGAGCGGGAGCTACTCAGCCTGGTGAGCCCAGCAGCCTCAGACTCAGGTAAAAGTGATGATGAAGAAAGT
CTCTGCAAGTCAGCCCATGGGGCAGGGAAAGGAACTGCTGAGGAAGGCAAGGACCATAAGCGCCCCAAAC
GTCCGAGAACCATCTTGACAACTCAACAGAGGCGAGCATTCAAGGCCTCATTTGAAGTATCCTCCAAGCC
CTGCAGGAAGGTGAGAGAGACTCTGGCTGCAGAGACAGGGCTGAGTGTCCGTGTCGTCCAGGTGTGGTTC
CAAAACCAGAGAGCGAAGATGAAGAAGCTGGCCAGGCGACAGCAGCAGCAGCAGCAAGATCAGCAGAACA
CCCAGAGGCTGAGCTCTGCTCAGACAAACGGTGGTGGGAGTGCTGGGATGGAAGGAATCATGAACCCCTA
CACGGCTCTGCCCACCCCACAGCAGCTCCTGGCCATCGAGCAGAGTGTCTACAGCTCAGATCCCTTCCGA
CAGGGTCTCACCCCACCCCAGATGCCTGGAGACCACATGCACCCTTATGGTGCCGAGCCCCTTTTCCATG
ACCTGGATAGCGACGACACCTCCCTCAGTAACCTGGGTGACTGTTTCCTAGCAACCTCAGAAGCTGGGCC
TCTGCAGTCCAGAGTGGGAAACCCCATTGACCATCTGTACTCCATGCAGAATTCTTACTTCACATCTGCG
GCCGCTGAGGGCAGAGGAAGTCTTCTAACATGCGGTGACGTGGAGGAGAATCCCGGCCCTTCCGGAATGG
AGAGCGACGAGAGCGGCCTGCCCGCCATGGAGATCGAGTGCCGCATCACCGGCACCCTGAACGGCGTGGA
GTTCGAGCTGGTGGGCGGCGGAGAGGGCACCCCCAAGCAGGGCCGCATGACCAACAAGATGAAGAGCACC
AAAGGCGCCCTGACCTTCAGCCCCTACCTGCTGAGCCACGTGATGGGCTACGGCTTCTACCACTTCGGCA
CCTACCCCAGCGGCTACGAGAACCCCTTCCTGCACGCCATCAACAACGGCGGCTACACCAACACCCGCAT
CGAGAAGTACGAGGACGGCGGCGTGCTGCACGTGAGCTTCAGCTACCGCTACGAGGCCGGCCGCGTGATC
GGCGACTTCAAGGTGGTGGGCACCGGCTTCCCCGAGGACAGCGTGATCTTCACCGACAAGATCATCCGCA
GCAACGCCACCGTGGAGCACCTGCACCCCATGGGCGATAACGTGCTGGTGGGCAGCTTCGCCCGCACCTT
CAGCCTGCGCGACGGCGGCTACTACAGCTTCGTGGTGGACAGCCACATGCACTTCAAGAGCGCCATCCAC
CCCAGCATCCTGCAGAACGGGGGCCCCATGTTCGCCTTCCGCCGCGTGGAGGAGCTGCACAGCAACACCG
AGCTGGGCATCGTGGAGTACCAGCACGCCTTCAAGACCCCCATCGCCTTCGCCAGATCCCGCGCTCAGTC
GTCCAATTCTGCCGTGGACGGCACCGCCGGACCCGGCTCCACCGGATCTCGCTAGAGCTGAATCTAAGTC
GACAATCAACCTCTGGATTACAAAATTTGTGAAAGATTGACTGGTATTCTTAACTATGTTGCTCCTTTTA
CGCTATGTGGATACGCTGCTTTAATGCCTTTGTATCATGCTATTGCTTCCCGTATGGCTTTCATTTTCTC
CTCCTTGTATAAATCCTGGTTGCTGTCTCTTTATGAGGAGTTGTGGCCCGTTGTCAGGCAACGTGGCGTG
GTGTGCACTGTGTTTGCTGACGCAACCCCCACTGGTTGGGGCATTGCCACCACCTGTCAGCTCCTTTCCG
GGACTTTCGCTTTCCCCCTCCCTATTGCCACGGCGGAACTCATCGCCGCCTGCCTTGCCCGCTGCTGGAC
AGGGGCTCGGCTGTTGGGCACTGACAATTCCGTGGTGTTGTCGGGGAAATCATCGTCCTTTCCTTGGCTG
CTCGCCTGTGTTGCCACCTGGATTCTGCGCGGGACGTCCTTCTGCTACGTCCCTTCGGCCCTCAATCCAG
CGGACCTTCCTTCCCGCGGCCTGCTGCCGGCTCTGCGGCCTCTTCCGCGTCTTCGCCTTCGCCCTCAGAC
GAGTCGGATCTCCCTTTGGGCCGCCTCCCCGCCTGGTACCTTTAAGACCAATGACTTACAAGGCAGCTGT
AGATCTTAGCCACTTTTTAAAAGAAAAGGGGGGACTGGAAGGGCTAATTCACTCCCAACGAAGATAAGAT
CTGCTTTTTGCTTGTACTGGGTCTCTCTGGTTAGACCAGATCTGAGCCTGGGAGCTCTCTGGCTAACTAG
GGAACCCACTGCTTAAGCCTCAATAAAGCTTGCCTTGAGTGCTTCAAGTAGTGTGTGCCCGTCTGTTGTG
TGACTCTGGTAACTAGAGATCCCTCAGACCCTTTTAGTCAGTGTGGAAAATCTCTAGCAGTAGTAGTTCA
TGTCATCTTATTATTCAGTATTTATAACTTGCAAAGAAATGAATATCAGAGAGTGAGAGGAACTTGTTTA
TTGCAGCTTATAATGGTTACAAATAAAGCAATAGCATCACAAATTTCACAAATAAAGCATTTTTTTCACT
GCATTCTAGTTGTGGTTTGTCCAAACTCATCAATGTATCTTATCATGTCTGGCTCTAGCTATCCCGCCCC
TAACTCCGCCCATCCCGCCCCTAACTCCGCCCAGTTCCGCCCATTCTCCGCCCCATGGCTGACTAATTTT
TTTTATTTATGCAGAGGCAGAGGCCGCCTCGGCCTCTGAGCTATTCCAGAAGTAGTGAGGAGGCTTTTTT
GGAGGCCTAGACTTTTGCAGAGACCAAATTCGTAATCATGTCATAGCTGTTTCCTGTGTGAAATTGTTAT
CCGCTCACAATTCCACACAACATACGAGCCGGAAGCATAAAGTGTAAAGCCTGGGGTGCCTAATGAGTGA
GCTAACTCACATTAATTGCGTTGCGCTCACTGCCCGCTTTCCAGTCGGGAAACCTGTCGTGCCAGCTGCA
TTAATGAATCGGCCAACGCGCGGGGAGAGGCGGTTTGCGTATTGGGCGCTCTTCCGCTTCCTCGCTCACT
GACTCGCTGCGCTCGGTCGTTCGGCTGCGGCGAGCGGTATCAGCTCACTCAAAGGCGGTAATACGGTTAT
CCACAGAATCAGGGGATAACGCAGGAAAGAACATGTGAGCAAAAGGCCAGCAAAAGGCCAGGAACCGTAA
AAAGGCCGCGTTGCTGGCGTTTTTCCATAGGCTCCGCCCCCCTGACGAGCATCACAAAAATCGACGCTCA
AGTCAGAGGTGGCGAAACCCGACAGGACTATAAAGATACCAGGCGTTTCCCCCTGGAAGCTCCCTCGTGC
GCTCTCCTGTTCCGACCCTGCCGCTTACCGGATACCTGTCCGCCTTTCTCCCTTCGGGAAGCGTGGCGCT
TTCTCATAGCTCACGCTGTAGGTATCTCAGTTCGGTGTAGGTCGTTCGCTCCAAGCTGGGCTGTGTGCAC
GAACCCCCCGTTCAGCCCGACCGCTGCGCCTTATCCGGTAACTATCGTCTTGAGTCCAACCCGGTAAGAC
ACGACTTATCGCCACTGGCAGCAGCCACTGGTAACAGGATTAGCAGAGCGAGGTATGTAGGCGGTGCTAC
AGAGTTCTTGAAGTGGTGGCCTAACTACGGCTACACTAGAAGAACAGTATTTGGTATCTGCGCTCTGCTG
AAGCCAGTTACCTTCGGAAAAAGAGTTGGTAGCTCTTGATCCGGCAAACAAACCACCGCTGGTAGCGGTG
GTTTTTTTGTTTGCAAGCAGCAGATTACGCGCAGAAAAAAAGGATCTCAAGAAGATCCTTTGATCTTTTC
TACGGGGTCTGACGCTCAGTGGAACGAAAACTCACGTTAAGGGATTTTGGTCATGAGATTATCAAAAAGG
ATCTTCACCTAGATCCTTTTAAATTAAAAATGAAGTTTTAAATCAATCTAAAGTATATATGAGTAAACTT
GGTCTGACAGTTACCAATGCTTAATCAGTGAGGCACCTATCTCAGCGATCTGTCTATTTCGTTCATCCAT
AGTTGCCTGACTCCCCGTCGTGTAGATAACTACGATACGGGAGGGCTTACCATCTGGCCCCAGTGCTGCA
ATGATACCGCGAGACCCACGCTCACCGGCTCCAGATTTATCAGCAATAAACCAGCCAGCCGGAAGGGCCG
AGCGCAGAAGTGGTCCTGCAACTTTATCCGCCTCCATCCAGTCTATTAATTGTTGCCGGGAAGCTAGAGT
AAGTAGTTCGCCAGTTAATAGTTTGCGCAACGTTGTTGCCATTGCTACAGGCATCGTGGTGTCACGCTCG
TCGTTTGGTATGGCTTCATTCAGCTCCGGTTCCCAACGATCAAGGCGAGTTACATGATCCCCCATGTTGT
GCAAAAAAGCGGTTAGCTCCTTCGGTCCTCCGATCGTTGTCAGAAGTAAGTTGGCCGCAGTGTTATCACT
CATGGTTATGGCAGCACTGCATAATTCTCTTACTGTCATGCCATCCGTAAGATGCTTTTCTGTGACTGGT
GAGTACTCAACCAAGTCATTCTGAGAATAGTGTATGCGGCGACCGAGTTGCTCTTGCCCGGCGTCAATAC
GGGATAATACCGCGCCACATAGCAGAACTTTAAAAGTGCTCATCATTGGAAAACGTTCTTCGGGGCGAAA
ACTCTCAAGGATCTTACCGCTGTTGAGATCCAGTTCGATGTAACCCACTCGTGCACCCAACTGATCTTCA
GCATCTTTTACTTTCACCAGCGTTTCTGGGTGAGCAAAAACAGGAAGGCAAAATGCCGCAAAAAAGGGAA
TAAGGGCGACACGGAAATGTTGAATACTCATACTCTTCCTTTTTCAATATTATTGAAGCATTTATCAGGG
TTATTGTCTCATGAGCGGATACATATTTGAATGTATTTAGAAAAATAAACAAATAGGGGTTCCGCGCACA
TTTCCCCGAAAAGTGCCACCTGACGTCTAAGAAACCATTATTATCATGACATTAACCTATAAAAATAGGC
GTATCACGAGGCCCTTTCGTCTCGCGCGTTTCGGTGATGACGGTGAAAACCTCTGACACATGCAGCTCCC
GGAGACGGTCACAGCTTGTCTGTAAGCGGATGCCGGGAGCAGACAAGCCCGTCAGGGCGCGTCAGCGGGT
GTTGGCGGGTGTCGGGGCTGGCTTAACTATGCGGCATCAGAGCAGATTGTACTGAGAGTGCACCATATGC
GGTGTGAAATACCGCACAGATGCGTAAGGAGAAAATACCGCATCAGGCGCCATTCGCCATTCAGGCTGCG
CAACTGTTGGGAAGGGCGATCGGTGCGGGCCTCTTCGCTATTACGCCAGCTGGCGAAAGGGGGATGTGCT
GCAAGGCGATTAAGTTGGGTAACGCCAGGGTTTTCCCAGTCACGACGTTGTAAAACGACGGCCAGTGCCA
AGCTG
